Addgene plasmid #199234: pET32a-hHBEGF
Purpose: Bacterial production of soluble, active target proteins; Nterm thrombin and enterokinase cleavage sites.
Depositing lab: Nilson Zanchin. Publication: A toolkit for recombinant production of seven human EGF family growth factors in active conformation. Ferreira AS, Lopacinski A, Batista M, Hiraiwa PM, Guimaraes BG, Zanchin NIT. Sci Rep. 2022 Mar 23;12(1):5034. doi: 10.1038/s41598-022-09060-9. PubMed 35322149.
Backbone
  Vector backbone: pET32a(+)
  Backbone manufacturer: EMD Biosciences
  Backbone size w/o insert (bp): 5863
  Vector type: Bacterial Expression
Growth in bacteria
  Bacterial resistance: Ampicillin, 100 μg/mL
  Growth temperature: 37°C
  Growth strain: DH5alpha
  Copy number: Low Copy
Gene/Insert
  Gene/Insert name: Proheparin-binding EGF-like growth factor (alt names: DTSF; HEGFL)
  Species: H. sapiens (human)
  Insert size (bp): 258
  Entrez Gene: HBEGF (a.k.a. DTR, DTS, DTSF, HEGFL)
  Promoter: T7
  Tag / fusion protein: TrxA-6xHis-S-tag (N terminal on insert)
  Cloning method: Restriction Enzyme; 5′ cloning site Unknown (unknown if destroyed); 3′ cloning site Unknown (unknown if destroyed)
  Sequencing primers: 5′ T7 promoter; 3′ T7 terminator
Terms and licenses: Academic/Nonprofit Terms; Industry Terms: Not Available to Industry
How to cite: pET32a-hHBEGF was a gift from Nilson Zanchin (Addgene plasmid # 199234 ; http://n2t.net/addgene:199234 ; RRID:Addgene_199234)
