[The description below was written by a language model from this plasmid's Addgene catalogue record and pLannotate feature annotations shown in this document.]
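Description:
pET32a-hHBEGF is a bacterial expression plasmid built on the pET32a(+) backbone for producing a portion of human proheparin-binding EGF-like growth factor (HBEGF) in E. coli as a soluble thioredoxin fusion. The plasmid replicates from a pBR322-type ColE1 origin accompanied by the rop gene and the bom mobility region, consistent with its listing as low copy, and it is selected with ampicillin through the β-lactamase gene. An f1 origin is also present, along with short remnants of the tetracycline resistance gene left over from the pBR322 ancestry.

Expression is driven by a T7 promoter followed by a lac operator and the strong T7 gene 10 ribosome binding site, with a T7 terminator downstream. The plasmid carries its own lacI gene, so transcription stays repressed until IPTG is added in a host that supplies T7 RNA polymerase. The open reading frame begins with TrxA, which promotes solubility and correct disulfide formation, useful for the cysteine-rich EGF domain. According to the record, it continues through a 6xHis tag and S-tag into the 258 bp HBEGF insert, which is annotated as a fragment of the full precursor. The N-terminal His tag itself was not called in the feature table. Thrombin and enterokinase cleavage sites between the tags and the insert allow the fusion partner to be removed after purification. A vector-derived His-tag sequence lies downstream of the insert; the record does not state whether it is translated or preceded by a stop codon. The cloning sites used are not recorded. The construct belongs to a toolkit for recombinant production of human EGF family growth factors in active conformation.
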