Features (pLannotate 1.2.2; 21 found; start..end, strand, type, name):
     12..440     +  rep_origin     f1 ori (sequence partly withheld): f1 bacteriophage origin of replication; arrow indicates direction of (+) strand synthesis
    493..597     +  promoter       AmpR promoter: bla
    598..1458    +  CDS            AmpR: β-lactamase; bla; confers resistance to ampicillin, carbenicillin, and related antibiotics
   1629..2217    +  rep_origin     ori: high-copy-number ColE1/pMB1/pBR322/pUC origin of replication
   2403..2542    -  misc_feature   bom: basis of mobility region from pBR322
   2644..2835    -  CDS            rop: Rop protein, which maintains plasmids at low copy number; rop
   2852..3232    +  CDS            YPB1_ECOLX: Protein predicted: Swiss-Prot protein existence level 4. From Escherichia coli.
   3304..3595    -  CDS            TcR (fragment): tetracycline efflux protein; tet; confers resistance to tetracycline
   3610..3631    -  protein_bind   CAP binding site: CAP binding activates transcription in the presence of cAMP. E. coli catabolite activator protein
   3644..4726    -  CDS            lacI: lac repressor; lacI; The lac repressor binds to the lac operator to inhibit transcription in E. coli. This inhibition can be relieved by adding lactose or isopropyl-β-D-thiogalactopyranoside (IPTG).
   4727..4804    -  promoter       lacI promoter: lacI
   4812..5091    -  CDS            TcR (fragment): tetracycline efflux protein; tet; confers resistance to tetracycline
   5117..5135    +  promoter       T7 promoter: promoter for bacteriophage T7 RNA polymerase
   5136..5160    +  protein_bind   lac operator: The lac repressor binds to the lac operator to inhibit transcription in E. coli. This inhibition can be relieved by adding lactose or isopropyl-β-D-thiogalactopyranoside (IPTG). lac repressor encoded by lacI
   5175..5197    +  RBS            RBS: efficient ribosome binding site from bacteriophage T7 gene 10 (Olins and Rangwala, 1989)
   5205..5531    +  CDS            TrxA: E. coli thioredoxin; trxA
   5604..5648    +  CDS            S-Tag: affinity and epitope tag derived from pancreatic ribonuclease A
   5643..5945    +  CDS            HBEGF (fragment): HBEGF_HUMAN - Also known as DTR, DTS, HEGFL. Experimental evidence at protein level: Swiss-Prot protein existence level 1. Growth factor that mediates its effects via EGFR, ERBB2 and ERBB4. Required for normal cardiac valve formation and normal heart function. Promotes smooth muscle cell proliferation. May be involved in macrophage-mediated cellular proliferation. It is mitogenic for fibroblasts, but not endothelial cells. It is able to bind EGF receptor/EGFR with higher affinity than EGF itself and is a far more potent mitogen for smooth muscle cells than EGF. Also acts as a diphtheria toxin
   5961..5978    +  CDS            9xHis (fragment): 9xHis affinity tag
   5988..6037    +  CDS            SET1 (fragment): solubility-enhancement tag derived from T7 phage gene 10B
   6045..6092    +  terminator     T7 terminator: transcription terminator for bacteriophage T7 RNA polymerase
>Addgene plasmid #199234 | pET32a-hHBEGF | addgene full sequence | sequence record 394501 | Addgene NGS Result
TGGCGAATGGG
[124 nt withheld, positions 12-135]
C
[91 nt withheld, positions 137-227]
A
[49 nt withheld, positions 229-277]
CCTTTGACGTTGGAGTCCACGTTCTTT
[37 nt withheld, positions 305-341]
ACCCTATCTCGGTCTATTCTTTTGATTTATAAGGGATTTTGCCGATTTCGGCCTATTGGTTAAAAAATGA
GCTGATTTAACAAAAATTTAACGCGAATTTTAACAAAATATTAACGCTTACAATTTAGGTGGCACTTTTC
GGGGAAATGTGCGCGGAACCCCTATTTGTTTATTTTTCTAAATACATTCAAATATGTATCCGCTCATGAG
ACAATAACCCTGATAAATGCTTCAATAATATTGAAAAAGGAAGAGTATGAGTATTCAACATTTCCGTGTC
GCCCTTATTCCCTTTTTTGCGGCATTTTGCCTTCCTGTTTTTGCTCACCCAGAAACGCTGGTGAAAGTAA
AAGATGCTGAAGATCAGTTGGGTGCACGAGTGGGTTACATCGAACTGGATCTCAACAGCGGTAAGATCCT
TGAGAGTTTTCGCCCCGAAGAACGTTTTCCAATGATGAGCACTTTTAAAGTTCTGCTATGTGGCGCGGTA
TTATCCCGTATTGACGCCGGGCAAGAGCAACTCGGTCGCCGCATACACTATTCTCAGAATGACTTGGTTG
AGTACTCACCAGTCACAGAAAAGCATCTTACGGATGGCATGACAGTAAGAGAATTATGCAGTGCTGCCAT
AACCATGAGTGATAACACTGCGGCCAACTTACTTCTGACAACGATCGGAGGACCGAAGGAGCTAACCGCT
TTTTTGCACAACATGGGGGATCATGTAACTCGCCTTGATCGTTGGGAACCGGAGCTGAATGAAGCCATAC
CAAACGACGAGCGTGACACCACGATGCCTGCAGCAATGGCAACAACGTTGCGCAAACTATTAACTGGCGA
ACTACTTACTCTAGCTTCCCGGCAACAATTAATAGACTGGATGGAGGCGGATAAAGTTGCAGGACCACTT
CTGCGCTCGGCCCTTCCGGCTGGCTGGTTTATTGCTGATAAATCTGGAGCCGGTGAGCGTGGGTCTCGCG
GTATCATTGCAGCACTGGGGCCAGATGGTAAGCCCTCCCGTATCGTAGTTATCTACACGACGGGGAGTCA
GGCAACTATGGATGAACGAAATAGACAGATCGCTGAGATAGGTGCCTCACTGATTAAGCATTGGTAACTG
TCAGACCAAGTTTACTCATATATACTTTAGATTGATTTAAAACTTCATTTTTAATTTAAAAGGATCTAGG
TGAAGATCCTTTTTGATAATCTCATGACCAAAATCCCTTAACGTGAGTTTTCGTTCCACTGAGCGTCAGA
CCCCGTAGAAAAGATCAAAGGATCTTCTTGAGATCCTTTTTTTCTGCGCGTAATCTGCTGCTTGCAAACA
AAAAAACCACCGCTACCAGCGGTGGTTTGTTTGCCGGATCAAGAGCTACCAACTCTTTTTCCGAAGGTAA
CTGGCTTCAGCAGAGCGCAGATACCAAATACTGTCCTTCTAGTGTAGCCGTAGTTAGGCCACCACTTCAA
GAACTCTGTAGCACCGCCTACATACCTCGCTCTGCTAATCCTGTTACCAGTGGCTGCTGCCAGTGGCGAT
AAGTCGTGTCTTACCGGGTTGGACTCAAGACGATAGTTACCGGATAAGGCGCAGCGGTCGGGCTGAACGG
GGGGTTCGTGCACACAGCCCAGCTTGGAGCGAACGACCTACACCGAACTGAGATACCTACAGCGTGAGCT
ATGAGAAAGCGCCACGCTTCCCGAAGGGAGAAAGGCGGACAGGTATCCGGTAAGCGGCAGGGTCGGAACA
GGAGAGCGCACGAGGGAGCTTCCAGGGGGAAACGCCTGGTATCTTTATAGTCCTGTCGGGTTTCGCCACC
TCTGACTTGAGCGTCGATTTTTGTGATGCTCGTCAGGGGGGCGGAGCCTATGGAAAAACGCCAGCAACGC
GGCCTTTTTACGGTTCCTGGCCTTTTGCTGGCCTTTTGCTCACATGTTCTTTCCTGCGTTATCCCCTGAT
TCTGTGGATAACCGTATTACCGCCTTTGAGTGAGCTGATACCGCTCGCCGCAGCCGAACGACCGAGCGCA
GCGAGTCAGTGAGCGAGGAAGCGGAAGAGCGCCTGATGCGGTATTTTCTCCTTACGCATCTGTGCGGTAT
TTCACACCGCAATGGTGCACTCTCAGTACAATCTGCTCTGATGCCGCATAGTTAAGCCAGTATACACTCC
GCTATCGCTACGTGACTGGGTCATGGCTGCGCCCCGACACCCGCCAACACCCGCTGACGCGCCCTGACGG
GCTTGTCTGCTCCCGGCATCCGCTTACAGACAAGCTGTGACCGTCTCCGGGAGCTGCATGTGTCAGAGGT
TTTCACCGTCATCACCGAAACGCGCGAGGCAGCTGCGGTAAAGCTCATCAGCGTGGTCGTGAAGCGATTC
ACAGATGTCTGCCTGTTCATCCGCGTCCAGCTCGTTGAGTTTCTCCAGAAGCGTTAATGTCTGGCTTCTG
ATAAAGCGGGCCATGTTAAGGGCGGTTTTTTCCTGTTTGGTCACTGATGCCTCCGTGTAAGGGGGATTTC
TGTTCATGGGGGTAATGATACCGATGAAACGAGAGAGGATGCTCACGATACGGGTTACTGATGATGAACA
TGCCCGGTTACTGGAACGTTGTGAGGGTAAACAACTGGCGGTATGGATGCGGCGGGACCAGAGAAAAATC
ACTCAGGGTCAATGCCAGCGCTTCGTTAATACAGATGTAGGTGTTCCACAGGGTAGCCAGCAGCATCCTG
CGATGCAGATCCGGAACATAATGGTGCAGGGCGCTGACTTCCGCGTTTCCAGACTTTACGAAACACGGAA
ACCGAAGACCATTCATGTTGTTGCTCAGGTCGCAGACGTTTTGCAGCAGCAGTCGCTTCACGTTCGCTCG
CGTATCGGTGATTCATTCTGCTAACCAGTAAGGCAACCCCGCCAGCCTAGCCGGGTCCTCAACGACAGGA
GCACGATCATGCGCACCCGTGGGGCCGCCATGCCGGCGATAATGGCCTGCTTCTCGCCGAAACGTTTGGT
GGCGGGACCAGTGACGAAGGCTTGAGCGAGGGCGTGCAAGATTCCGAATACCGCAAGCGACAGGCCGATC
ATCGTCGCGCTCCAGCGAAAGCGGTCCTCGCCGAAAATGACCCAGAGCGCTGCCGGCACCTGTCCTACGA
GTTGCATGATAAAGAAGACAGTCATAAGTGCGGCGACGATAGTCATGCCCCGCGCCCACCGGAAGGAGCT
GACTGGGTTGAAGGCTCTCAAGGGCATCGGTCGAGATCCCGGTGCCTAATGAGTGAGCTAACTTACATTA
ATTGCGTTGCGCTCACTGCCCGCTTTCCAGTCGGGAAACCTGTCGTGCCAGCTGCATTAATGAATCGGCC
AACGCGCGGGGAGAGGCGGTTTGCGTATTGGGCGCCAGGGTGGTTTTTCTTTTCACCAGTGAGACGGGCA
ACAGCTGATTGCCCTTCACCGCCTGGCCCTGAGAGAGTTGCAGCAAGCGGTCCACGCTGGTTTGCCCCAG
CAGGCGAAAATCCTGTTTGATGGTGGTTAACGGCGGGATATAACATGAGCTGTCTTCGGTATCGTCGTAT
CCCACTACCGAGATGTCCGCACCAACGCGCAGCCCGGACTCGGTAATGGCGCGCATTGCGCCCAGCGCCA
TCTGATCGTTGGCAACCAGCATCGCAGTGGGAACGATGCCCTCATTCAGCATTTGCATGGTTTGTTGAAA
ACCGGACATGGCACTCCAGTCGCCTTCCCGTTCCGCTATCGGCTGAATTTGATTGCGAGTGAGATATTTA
TGCCAGCCAGCCAGACGCAGACGCGCCGAGACAGAACTTAATGGGCCCGCTAACAGCGCGATTTGCTGGT
GACCCAATGCGACCAGATGCTCCACGCCCAGTCGCGTACCGTCTTCATGGGAGAAAATAATACTGTTGAT
GGGTGTCTGGTCAGAGACATCAAGAAATAACGCCGGAACATTAGTGCAGGCAGCTTCCACAGCAATGGCA
TCCTGGTCATCCAGCGGATAGTTAATGATCAGCCCACTGACGCGTTGCGCGAGAAGATTGTGCACCGCCG
CTTTACAGGCTTCGACGCCGCTTCGTTCTACCATCGACACCACCACGCTGGCACCCAGTTGATCGGCGCG
AGATTTAATCGCCGCGACAATTTGCGACGGCGCGTGCAGGGCCAGACTGGAGGTGGCAACGCCAATCAGC
AACGACTGTTTGCCCGCCAGTTGTTGTGCCACGCGGTTGGGAATGTAATTCAGCTCCGCCATCGCCGCTT
CCACTTTTTCCCGCGTTTTCGCAGAAACGTGGCTGGCCTGGTTCACCACGCGGGAAACGGTCTGATAAGA
GACACCGGCATACTCTGCGACATCGTATAACGTTACTGGTTTCACATTCACCACCCTGAATTGACTCTCT
TCCGGGCGCTATCATGCCATACCGCGAAAGGTTTTGCGCCATTCGATGGTGTCCGGGATCTCGACGCTCT
CCCTTATGCGACTCCTGCATTAGGAAGCAGCCCAGTAGTAGGTTGAGGCCGTTGAGCACCGCCGCCGCAA
GGAATGGTGCATGCAAGGAGATGGCGCCCAACAGTCCCCCGGCCACGGGGCCTGCCACCATACCCACGCC
GAAACAAGCGCTCATGAGCCCGAAGTGGCGAGCCCGATCTTCCCCATCGGTGATGTCGGCGATATAGGCG
CCAGCAACCGCACCTGTGGCGCCGGTGATGCCGGCCACGATGCGTCCGGCGTAGAGGATCGAGATCGATC
TCGATCCCGCGAAATTAATACGACTCACTATAGGGGAATTGTGAGCGGATAACAATTCCCCTCTAGAAAT
AATTTTGTTTAACTTTAAGAAGGAGATATACATATGAGCGATAAAATTATTCACCTGACTGACGACAGTT
TTGACACGGATGTACTCAAAGCGGACGGGGCGATCCTCGTCGATTTCTGGGCAGAGTGGTGCGGTCCGTG
CAAAATGATCGCCCCGATTCTGGATGAAATCGCTGACGAATATCAGGGCAAACTGACCGTTGCAAAACTG
AACATCGATCAAAACCCTGGCACTGCGCCGAAATATGGCATCCGTGGTATCCCGACTCTGCTGCTGTTCA
AAAACGGTGAAGTGGCGGCAACCAAAGTGGGTGCACTGTCTAAAGGTCAGTTGAAAGAGTTCCTCGACGC
TAACCTGGCCGGTTCTGGTTCTGGCCATATGCACCATCATCATCATCATTCTTCTGGTCTGGTGCCACGC
GGTTCTGGTATGAAAGAAACCGCTGCTGCTAAATTCGAACGCCAGCACATGGACAGCCCAGATCTGGGTA
CCGACGACGACGACAAGGCCATGGCAGATCTGCAGGAAGCCGATCTGGATCTGCTGCGTGTTACCCTGAG
TAGCAAACCGCAGGCCCTGGCAACCCCGAATAAAGAAGAACATGGCAAACGCAAAAAAAAAGGTAAAGGT
CTGGGCAAAAAACGTGATCCGTGCCTGCGTAAATATAAAGATTTTTGCATTCACGGCGAATGCAAATATG
TTAAAGAACTGCGTGCACCGAGTTGCATTTGTCATCCGGGCTATCATGGCGAACGTTGTCATGGCCTGAG
TCTGAAGCTTTAACTCGAGCACCACCACCACCACCACTGAGATCCGGCTGCTAACAAAGCCCGAAAGGAA
GCTGAGTTGGCTGCTGCCACCGCTGAGCAATAACTAGCATAACCCCTTGGGGCCTCTAAACGGGTCTTGA
GGGGTTTTTTGCTGAAAGGAGGAACTATATCCGGAT
