>Addgene plasmid #199234 | pET32a-hHBEGF | depositor partial sequence | sequence record 386032 | HBEGF gene
GATCTGCAGGAAGCCGATCTGGATCTGCTGCGTGTTACCCTGAGTAGCAAACCGCAGGCCCTGGCAACCC
CGAATAAAGAAGAACATGGCAAACGCAAAAAAAAAGGTAAAGGTCTGGGCAAAAAACGTGATCCGTGCCT
GCGTAAATATAAAGATTTTTGCATTCACGGCGAATGCAAATATGTTAAAGAACTGCGTGCACCGAGTTGC
ATTTGTCATCCGGGCTATCATGGCGAACGTTGTCATGGCCTGAGTCTG
